Addgene plasmid #111977: Hsh155 R775A 3xFLAG
Purpose: Shuffle plasmid containing the HSH155 gene and surrounding regions. It bears a TRP marker for shuffle into a HSH155 deletion strain. It has 3xFLAG at the C-terminus. Contains R775A mutation. Lethal
Depositing lab: Aaron Hoskins. Depositing organization: University of Wisconsin, Madison. Publication: Functional Analysis of Hsh155/SF3b1 Interactions with the U2 snRNA/Branch Site Duplex. Carrocci TJ, Paulson JC, Hoskins AA. RNA. 2018 May 11. pii: rna.065664.118. doi: 10.1261/rna.065664.118. PubMed 29752352.
Backbone
  Vector backbone: pRS414
  Backbone manufacturer: ATCC
  Backbone size w/o insert (bp): 5208
  Total vector size (bp): 8208
  Vector type: Bacterial Expression, Yeast Expression
  Selectable markers: TRP1
Growth in bacteria
  Bacterial resistance: Ampicillin, 100 μg/mL
  Growth temperature: 37°C
  Growth strain: DH5alpha
  Copy number: Unknown
Gene/Insert
  Gene/Insert name: Hsh155 R775A 3x FLAG
  Species: S. cerevisiae (budding yeast)
  Insert size (bp): 3000
  Mutation: R775A
  Tag / fusion protein: 3xFLAG (C terminal on insert)
Terms and licenses: Academic/Nonprofit Terms; Industry Terms: Not Available to Industry
How to cite: Hsh155 R775A 3xFLAG was a gift from Aaron Hoskins (Addgene plasmid # 111977 ; http://n2t.net/addgene:111977 ; RRID:Addgene_111977)
