[The description below was written by a language model from this plasmid's Addgene catalogue record and pLannotate feature annotations shown in this document.]
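Description:
Hsh155 R775A 3xFLAG is a yeast–E. coli shuttle plasmid built on the pRS414 backbone, a low-copy centromeric vector. In Saccharomyces cerevisiae it is maintained through a CEN6/ARS element and selected by the TRP1 auxotrophic marker, expressed from its own promoter. In bacteria it replicates from a high-copy ColE1/pUC-type origin and is selected with ampicillin through the β-lactamase gene. The backbone also carries an f1 origin, remnants of the lacZα/lac promoter cloning region, and flanking T7 and T3 promoters, all standard features of the pRS series. The full sequence is about 8.2 kb.

The roughly 3 kb insert is the S. cerevisiae HSH155 gene, the yeast homologue of the spliceosomal SF3b1 protein, which contacts pre-mRNA around the branch site early in spliceosome assembly. It was cloned together with surrounding genomic regions. About 280 bp lie between the T7 promoter and the start of the coding sequence, and a fragment of the neighbouring ABZ2 gene is annotated downstream. No separate yeast promoter is annotated, so expression presumably depends on the native flanking sequence, although the record does not say this explicitly. The coding sequence carries an R775A substitution and a C-terminal 3xFLAG epitope for detection or immunopurification; the annotation picks up the tag only as partial FLAG matches.

The plasmid is intended for plasmid-shuffle experiments, in which it is introduced into an HSH155 deletion strain to test whether the mutant allele can support viability as the sole copy. The record notes that R775A is lethal in this assay. The construct comes from a study of Hsh155/SF3b1 interactions with the U2 snRNA/branch site duplex.
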