Features (pLannotate 1.2.2; 21 found; start..end, strand, type, name):
     10..28      +  promoter       T7 promoter: promoter for bacteriophage T7 RNA polymerase
    309..3221    +  CDS            HSH155: SF3B1_YEAST - Experimental evidence at protein level: Swiss-Prot protein existence level 1. Contacts pre-mRNA on both sides of the branch site early in spliceosome assembly. From Saccharomyces cerevisiae (strain ATCC 204508 / S288c) (Baker's yeast).
   3261..3277    +  CDS            3xFLAG (fragment): three tandem FLAG® epitope tags, followed by an enterokinase cleavage site
   3282..3304    +  CDS            2xFLAG (fragment): two tandem FLAG® epitope tags
   3507..3560    +  CDS            ABZ2 (fragment): PABC_YEAST - Experimental evidence at protein level: Swiss-Prot protein existence level 1. Converts 4-amino-4-deoxychorismate into 4-aminobenzoate (PABA) and pyruvate. From Saccharomyces cerevisiae (strain ATCC 204508 / S288c) (Baker's yeast).
   3577..3595    -  promoter       T3 promoter: promoter for bacteriophage T3 RNA polymerase
   3640..3656    -  protein_bind   lac operator: The lac repressor binds to the lac operator to inhibit transcription in E. coli. This inhibition can be relieved by adding lactose or isopropyl-β-D-thiogalactopyranoside (IPTG). lac repressor encoded by lacI
   3664..3694    -  promoter       lac promoter: promoter for the E. coli lac operon
   3709..3730    -  protein_bind   CAP binding site: CAP binding activates transcription in the presence of cAMP. E. coli catabolite activator protein
   3743..3835    -  CDS            lacI (fragment): lac repressor; lacI; The lac repressor binds to the lac operator to inhibit transcription in E. coli. This inhibition can be relieved by adding lactose or isopropyl-β-D-thiogalactopyranoside (IPTG).
   4018..4606    -  rep_origin     ori: high-copy-number ColE1/pMB1/pBR322/pUC origin of replication
   4777..5637    -  CDS            AmpR: β-lactamase; bla; confers resistance to ampicillin, carbenicillin, and related antibiotics
   5638..5742    -  promoter       AmpR promoter: bla
   5779..6282    +  misc_feature   CEN/ARS: S. cerevisiae CEN6 centromere fused to an autonomously replicating sequence
   6350..6385    +  CDS            rop (fragment): Rop protein, which maintains plasmids at low copy number; rop
   6487..6536    +  misc_feature   bom (fragment): basis of mobility region from pBR322
   6674..6821    +  promoter       TRP1 promoter: S. cerevisiae TRP1
   6822..7496    +  CDS            TRP1: phosphoribosylanthranilate isomerase, required for tryptophan biosynthesis; S. cerevisiae TRP1; yeast auxotrophic marker
   7547..7598    +  misc_feature   bom (fragment): basis of mobility region from pBR322
   7626..8054    -  rep_origin     f1 ori (sequence partly withheld): f1 bacteriophage origin of replication; arrow indicates direction of (+) strand synthesis
   8058..2       -  CDS            lacZα (fragment) (across the origin): LacZα fragment of β-galactosidase; lacZ fragment
>Addgene plasmid #111977 | Hsh155 R775A 3xFLAG | addgene full sequence | sequence record 213729 | Addgene NGS Result
GAGCGCGCGTAATACGACTCACTATAGGGCGAATTGGGTACCGGGCCCCCCCCTCGAGCATGTACTTTCC
GCCTAACTACCATCACCTGTCTTTATTTATTCCGCTGACAGATATGCACAACCAATTATCGTCTCTTGAA
AGCTTTTTAGACGTGATTGCTGTTATTTGGCACGTTGTTAGTATTTAAGCTTATTCGGGTTTGCATTGAT
ATTTGCCCGAGCAGAAATCTCCTTCTCGATGAGTTAGAACTGAAACATCTCTTCAATTACTTATACATAA
TAAACATAGAAAGCCAGGACCTGTCATCATGAGTCATCCGATTCAATTTGTAAACGCTAATAATAGCGAT
AAGAGCCACCAATTAGGCGGTCAATATTCTATTCCTCAGGATTTGAGGGAAAACCTGCAGAAAGAAGCTG
CACGTATTGGTGAGAACGAAAAAGATGTGCTACAGGAAAAAATGGAAACTAGGACAGTGCAAAATCGAGA
GGATTCATACCACAAAAGAAGGTTTGATATGAAGTTTGAGCCGGATTCCGATACACAAACTGTTACGTCT
TCAGAAAATACCCAAGACGCTGTCGTGCCAAGGAAAAGAAAATCTCGTTGGGATGTAAAAGGGTACGAGC
CACCTGATGAATCTTCAACAGCGGTCAAAGAAAACTCTGATAGTGCTTTGGTTAATGTAGAAGGAATCCA
TGATTTGATGTTTTTTAAACCTTCTGACCATAAATATTTCGCCGACGTTATATCCAAAAAACCCATAGAT
GAGTTAAATAAGGATGAAAAGAAAGAAAGAACCCTGTCGATGTTACTTCTGAAAATAAAAAATGGCAATA
CAGCGAGTAGGAGGACTTCTATGCGGATTTTAACCGATAAAGCTGTTACATTTGGTCCAGAAATGATATT
TAACCGCTTATTGCCCATATTACTAGACAGAAGTTTGGAAGACCAGGAAAGACATCTAATGATCAAGACC
ATAGATCGCGTCCTTTACCAGCTAGGAGATTTAACAAAACCTTACGTTCACAAAATACTTGTAGTAGCTG
CCCCATTGCTAATAGATGAAGATCCAATGGTTCGTTCAACAGGCCAGGAGATAATCACCAATCTGTCTAC
AGTCGCTGGCCTAAAAACCATTCTAACAGTAATGAGACCTGATATTGAGAATGAGGATGAGTATGTTAGA
AATGTAACTTCAAGAGCGGCGGCTGTGGTGGCAAAAGCCCTTGGTGTTAATCAATTGCTTCCTTTCATCA
ATGCAGCATGCCACTCACGGAAGTCTTGGAAAGCAAGGCATACTGGCATAAAAATTGTGCAGCAAATAGG
TATACTTTTGGGAATAGGTGTCTTGAATCATCTTACTGGGCTGATGAGTTGTATCAAAGACTGCCTAATG
GATGATCACGTTCCGGTGCGAATTGTTACAGCACATACTTTATCAACACTAGCAGAAAATTCTTATCCAT
ATGGTATCGAAGTTTTCAACGTTGTACTGGAGCCATTATGGAAGGGTATAAGAAGTCATCGTGGTAAAGT
GCTATCTTCTTTTTTAAAAGCTGTTGGATCTATGATCCCATTGATGGACCCAGAGTATGCCGGTTATTAT
ACCACAGAAGCAATGAGAATAATTAGACGTGAATTCGACTCTCCCGATGATGAAATGAAAAAGACCATTC
TTTTAGTATTACAAAAATGTAGCGCTGTAGAATCCATAACGCCAAAATTTCTGAGAGAAGAAATCGCGCC
AGAATTCTTTCAAAAATTTTGGGTCAGACGAGTGGCATTGGATAGACCATTAAACAAAGTTGTTACATAT
ACTACTGTTACATTAGCAAAGAAATTAGGTTGTTCTTATACCATTGATAAATTATTAACACCATTGAGAG
ATGAAGCTGAGCCGTTCAGAACAATGGCTGTCCATGCTGTTACTAGAACAGTAAACTTATTAGGGACAGC
AGATTTAGATGAGAGATTAGAAACGAGGCTTATTGATGCGCTCTTGATAGCATTTCAAGAACAAACAAAT
AGTGATTCTATAATCTTTAAAGGGTTTGGGGCAGTGACGGTGTCACTTGACATCCGTATGAAACCGTTTT
TAGCACCCATTGTGAGTACGATTTTAAATCATTTAAAGCATAAAACTCCCTTGGTTCGTCAACATGCAGC
AGATCTATGTGCCATACTAATACCAGTCATCAAGAACTGTCACGAATTCGAAATGTTGAATAAATTGAAC
ATTATATTGTATGAATCCTTAGGCGAAGTATATCCAGAGGTATTAGGTTCTATAATCAACGCTATGTACT
GTATTACTAGCGTAATGGATTTGGATAAACTACAACCTCCTATTAATCAAATTTTACCAACCTTAACTCC
AATTTTAAGAAACAAGCATAGAAAAGTCGAAGTAAACACTATCAAATTTGTTGGACTTATTGGTAAATTA
GCACCTACCTATGCACCTCCTAAAGAATGGATGAGAATATGTTTTGAACTATTAGAACTTTTGAAAAGTA
CAAATAAAGAAATAAGAAGATCAGCAAATGCCACGTTTGGATTCATTGCTGAAGCAATTGGACCTCACGA
TGTTCTTGTTGCGTTATTGAACAATTTAAAGGTTCAAGAAGCTCAGTTACGTGTATGCACGGCTGTTGCT
ATCGGTATCGTTGCTAAAGTGTGTGGTCCTTACAACGTGCTGCCAGTAATCATGAATGAATACACAACAC
CAGAGACTAATGTTCAAAACGGTGTTCTCAAGGCCATGTCATTCATGTTTGAGTACATTGGTAACATGTC
TAAGGATTACATATACTTCATAACACCATTATTAGAAGATGCACTCACCGATAGGGATTTAGTTCATCGT
CAGACAGCGTCGAACGTAATAACCCACTTAGCTTTAAACTGTTCAGGTACAGGTCACGAAGATGCCTTCA
TTCATTTAATGAATCTTCTAATACCCAATATTTTTGAAACTTCACCACATGCTATTATGCGTATTTTAGA
AGGTTTGGAGGCACTGAGTCAAGCTCTTGGCCCTGGACTATTCATGAACTACATATGGGCAGGATTGTTC
CATCCAGCGAAGAATGTAAGGAAAGCATTTTGGAGGGTGTATAATAACATGTACGTAATGTACCAGGACG
CCATGGTACCTTTTTACCCCGTTACACCAGACAACAATGAAGAATATATAGAAGAACTGGATTTAGTTCT
GGGTGGTTCTGGTGGTTCTGATTACAAAGACCACGATGGTGACTACAAAGACCATGATATAGATTACAAG
GATGATGATGATAAATGAATATATATAGAGCATATAAATAACCACAACTTGTAAGAATATTTTACTTGAC
ACACCTATATCATCACGTCACGATGCCTTCATAGATTATGATGAAATATAAACAGAACCTGCTATTGGAA
AAAAAAGGGCAGGAAAAAATTTTGTGAAAGTGAGTAAAAGAAAGATGAAGAGCGAGACATGGATAATAAG
AAATAGATGTCACTAATGGACAATTGGAAGACTGATATGGAAAGTTACGATGAAGGAGGAGCTCCAGCTT
TTGTTCCCTTTAGTGAGGGTTAATTGCGCGCTTGGCGTAATCATGGTCATAGCTGTTTCCTGTGTGAAAT
TGTTATCCGCTCACAATTCCACACAACATACGAGCCGGAAGCATAAAGTGTAAAGCCTGGGGTGCCTAAT
GAGTGAGCTAACTCACATTAATTGCGTTGCGCTCACTGCCCGCTTTCCAGTCGGGAAACCTGTCGTGCCA
GCTGCATTAATGAATCGGCCAACGCGCGGGGAGAGGCGGTTTGCGTATTGGGCGCTCTTCCGCTTCCTCG
CTCACTGACTCGCTGCGCTCGGTCGTTCGGCTGCGGCGAGCGGTATCAGCTCACTCAAAGGCGGTAATAC
GGTTATCCACAGAATCAGGGGATAACGCAGGAAAGAACATGTGAGCAAAAGGCCAGCAAAAGGCCAGGAA
CCGTAAAAAGGCCGCGTTGCTGGCGTTTTTCCATAGGCTCCGCCCCCCTGACGAGCATCACAAAAATCGA
CGCTCAAGTCAGAGGTGGCGAAACCCGACAGGACTATAAAGATACCAGGCGTTTCCCCCTGGAAGCTCCC
TCGTGCGCTCTCCTGTTCCGACCCTGCCGCTTACCGGATACCTGTCCGCCTTTCTCCCTTCGGGAAGCGT
GGCGCTTTCTCATAGCTCACGCTGTAGGTATCTCAGTTCGGTGTAGGTCGTTCGCTCCAAGCTGGGCTGT
GTGCACGAACCCCCCGTTCAGCCCGACCGCTGCGCCTTATCCGGTAACTATCGTCTTGAGTCCAACCCGG
TAAGACACGACTTATCGCCACTGGCAGCAGCCACTGGTAACAGGATTAGCAGAGCGAGGTATGTAGGCGG
TGCTACAGAGTTCTTGAAGTGGTGGCCTAACTACGGCTACACTAGAAGAACAGTATTTGGTATCTGCGCT
CTGCTGAAGCCAGTTACCTTCGGAAAAAGAGTTGGTAGCTCTTGATCCGGCAAACAAACCACCGCTGGTA
GCGGTGGTTTTTTTGTTTGCAAGCAGCAGATTACGCGCAGAAAAAAAGGATCTCAAGAAGATCCTTTGAT
CTTTTCTACGGGGTCTGACGCTCAGTGGAACGAAAACTCACGTTAAGGGATTTTGGTCATGAGATTATCA
AAAAGGATCTTCACCTAGATCCTTTTAAATTAAAAATGAAGTTTTAAATCAATCTAAAGTATATATGAGT
AAACTTGGTCTGACAGTTACCAATGCTTAATCAGTGAGGCACCTATCTCAGCGATCTGTCTATTTCGTTC
ATCCATAGTTGCCTGACTCCCCGTCGTGTAGATAACTACGATACGGGAGGGCTTACCATCTGGCCCCAGT
GCTGCAATGATACCGCGAGACCCACGCTCACCGGCTCCAGATTTATCAGCAATAAACCAGCCAGCCGGAA
GGGCCGAGCGCAGAAGTGGTCCTGCAACTTTATCCGCCTCCATCCAGTCTATTAATTGTTGCCGGGAAGC
TAGAGTAAGTAGTTCGCCAGTTAATAGTTTGCGCAACGTTGTTGCCATTGCTACAGGCATCGTGGTGTCA
CGCTCGTCGTTTGGTATGGCTTCATTCAGCTCCGGTTCCCAACGATCAAGGCGAGTTACATGATCCCCCA
TGTTGTGCAAAAAAGCGGTTAGCTCCTTCGGTCCTCCGATCGTTGTCAGAAGTAAGTTGGCCGCAGTGTT
ATCACTCATGGTTATGGCAGCACTGCATAATTCTCTTACTGTCATGCCATCCGTAAGATGCTTTTCTGTG
ACTGGTGAGTACTCAACCAAGTCATTCTGAGAATAGTGTATGCGGCGACCGAGTTGCTCTTGCCCGGCGT
CAATACGGGATAATACCGCGCCACATAGCAGAACTTTAAAAGTGCTCATCATTGGAAAACGTTCTTCGGG
GCGAAAACTCTCAAGGATCTTACCGCTGTTGAGATCCAGTTCGATGTAACCCACTCGTGCACCCAACTGA
TCTTCAGCATCTTTTACTTTCACCAGCGTTTCTGGGTGAGCAAAAACAGGAAGGCAAAATGCCGCAAAAA
AGGGAATAAGGGCGACACGGAAATGTTGAATACTCATACTCTTCCTTTTTCAATATTATTGAAGCATTTA
TCAGGGTTATTGTCTCATGAGCGGATACATATTTGAATGTATTTAGAAAAATAAACAAATAGGGGTTCCG
CGCACATTTCCCCGAAAAGTGCCACCTGGGTCCTTTTCATCACGTGCTATAAAAATAATTATAATTTAAA
TTTTTTAATATAAATATATAAATTAAAAATAGAAAGTAAAAAAAGAAATTAAAGAAAAAATAGTTTTTGT
TTTCCGAAGATGTAAAAGACTCTAGGGGGATCGCCAACAAATACTACCTTTTATCTTGCTCTTCCTGCTC
TCAGGTATTAATGCCGAATTGTTTCATCTTGTCTGTGTAGAAGACCACACACGAAAATCCTGTGATTTTA
CATTTTACTTATCGTTAATCGAATGTATATCTATTTAATCTGCTTTTCTTGTCTAATAAATATATATGTA
AAGTACGCTTTTTGTTGAAATTTTTTAAACCTTTGTTTATTTTTTTTTCTTCATTCCGTAACTCTTCTAC
CTTCTTTATTTACTTTCTAAAATCCAAATACAAAACATAAAAATAAATAAACACAGAGTAAATTCCCAAA
TTATTCCATCATTAAAAGATACGAGGCGCGTGTAAGTTACAGGCAAGCGATCCGTCTAAGAAACCATTAT
TATCATGACATTAACCTATAAAAATAGGCGTATCACGAGGCCCTTTCGTCTCGCGCGTTTCGGTGATGAC
GGTGAAAACCTCTGACACATGCAGCTCCCGGAGACGGTCACAGCTTGTCTGTAAGCGGATGCCGGGAGCA
GACAAGCCCGTCAGGGCGCGTCAGCGGGTGTTGGCGGGTGTCGGGGCTGGCTTAACTATGCGGCATCAGA
GCAGATTGTACTGAGAGTGCACCATAGATCACGACATTACTATATATATAATATAGGAAGCATTTAATAG
AACAGCATCGTAATATATGTGTACTTTGCAGTTATGACGCCAGATGGCAGTAGTGGAAGATATTCTTTAT
TGAAAAATAGCTTGTCACCTTACGTACAATCTTGATCCGGAGCTTTTCTTTTTTTGCCGATTAAGAATTA
ATTCGGTCGAAAAAAGAAAAGGAGAGGGCCAAGAGGGAGGGCATTGGTGACTATTGAGCACGTGAGTATA
CGTGATTAAGCACACAAAGGCAGCTTGGAGTATGTCTGTTATTAATTTCACAGGTAGTTCTGGTCCATTG
GTGAAAGTTTGCGGCTTGCAGAGCACAGAGGCCGCAGAATGTGCTCTAGATTCCGATGCTGACTTGCTGG
GTATTATATGTGTGCCCAATAGAAAGAGAACAATTGACCCGGTTATTGCAAGGAAAATTTCAAGTCTTGT
AAAAGCATATAAAAATAGTTCAGGCACTCCGAAATACTTGGTTGGCGTGTTTCGTAATCAACCTAAGGAG
GATGTTTTGGCTCTGGTCAATGATTACGGCATTGATATCGTCCAACTGCATGGAGATGAGTCGTGGCAAG
AATACCAAGAGTTCCTCGGTTTGCCAGTTATTAAAAGACTCGTATTTCCAAAAGACTGCAACATACTACT
CAGTGCAGCTTCACAGAAACCTCATTCGTTTATTCCCTTGTTTGATTCAGAAGCAGGTGGGACAGGTGAA
CTTTTGGATTGGAACTCGATTTCTGACTGGGTTGGAAGGCAAGAGAGCCCCGAAAGCTTACATTTTATGT
TAGCTGGTGGACTGACGCCAGAAAATGTTGGTGATGCGCTTAGATTAAATGGCGTTATTGGTGTTGATGT
AAGCGGAGGTGTGGAGACAAATGGTGTAAAAGACTCTAACAAAATAGCAAATTTCGTCAAAAATGCTAAG
AAATAGGTTATTACTGAGTAGTATTTATTTAAGTATTGTTTGTGCACTTGCCGATCTATGCGGTGTGAAA
TACCGCACAGATGCGTAAGGAGAAAATACCGCATCAGGAAATTGTAAGCGTTAATATTTTGTTAAAATTC
GCGTTAAATTTTTGTTAAATCAGCTCATTTTTTAACCAATAGGCCGAAATCGGCAAAATCCCTTATAAAT
CAAAAGAATAGACCGAGATAGGGT
[37 nt withheld, positions 7725-7761]
AAAGAACGTGGACTCCAACGTCAAAGG
[49 nt withheld, positions 7789-7837]
T
[91 nt withheld, positions 7839-7929]
G
[124 nt withheld, positions 7931-8054]
CCATTCGCCATTCAGGCTGCGCAACTGTTGGGAAGGGCGATCGGTGCGGGCCTCTTCGCTATTACGCCAG
CTGGCGAAAGGGGGATGTGCTGCAAGGCGATTAAGTTGGGTAACGCCAGGGTTTTCCCAGTCACGACGTT
GTAAAACGACGGCCAGT
